>Addgene plasmid #202777 | His-ATG3 | addgene full sequence | sequence record 401477 | Addgene NGS Result
GGGTAATGATACCGATGAAACGAGAGAGGATGCTCACGATACGGGTTACTGATGATGAACATGCCCGGTT
ACTGGAACGTTGTGAGGGTAAACAACTGGCGGTATGGATGCGGCGGGACCAGAGAAAAATCACTCAGGGT
CAATGCCAGCGCTTCGTTAATACAGATGTAGGTGTTCCACAGGGTAGCCAGCAGCATCCTGCGATGCAGA
TCCGGAACATAATGGTGCAGGGCGCTGACTTCCGCGTTTCCAGACTTTACGAAACACGGAAACCGAAGAC
CATTCATGTTGTTGCTCAGGTCGCAGACGTTTTGCAGCAGCAGTCGCTTCACGTTCGCTCGCGTATCGGT
GATTCATTCTGCTAACCAGTAAGGCAACCCCGCCAGCCTAGCCGGGTCCTCAACGACAGGAGCACGATCA
TGCGCACCCGTGGCCAGGACCCAACGCTGCCCGAGATGCGCCGCGTGCGGCTGCTGGAGATGGCGGACGC
GATGGATATGTTCTGCCAAGGGTTGGTTTGCGCATTCACAGTTCTCCGCAAGAATTGATTGGCTCCAATT
CTTGGAGTGGTGAATCCGTTAGCGAGGTGCCGCCGGCTTCCATTCAGGTCGAGGTGGCCCGGCTCCATGC
ACCGCGACGCAACGCGGGGAGGCAGACAAGGTATAGGGCGGCGCCTACAATCCATGCCAACCCGTTCCAT
GTGCTCGCCGAGGCGGCATAAATCGCCGTGACGATCAGCGGTCCAATGATCGAAGTTAGGCTGGTAAGAG
CCGCGAGCGATCCTTGAAGCTGTCCCTGATGGTCGTCATCTACCTGCCTGGACAGCATGGCCTGCAACGC
GGGCATCCCGATGCCGCCGGAAGCGAGAAGAATCATAATGGGGAAGGCCATCCAGCCTCGCGTCGCGAAC
GCCAGCAAGACGTAGCCCAGCGCGTCGGCCGCCATGCCGGCGATAATGGCCTGCTTCTCGCCGAAACGTT
TGGTGGCGGGACCAGTGACGAAGGCTTGAGCGAGGGCGTGCAAGATTCCGAATACCGCAAGCGACAGGCC
GATCATCGTCGCGCTCCAGCGAAAGCGGTCCTCGCCGAAAATGACCCAGAGCGCTGCCGGCACCTGTCCT
ACGAGTTGCATGATAAAGAAGACAGTCATAAGTGCGGCGACGATAGTCATGCCCCGCGCCCACCGGAAGG
AGCTGACTGGGTTGAAGGCTCTCAAGGGCATCGGTCGACGCTCTCCCTTATGCGACTCCTGCATTAGGAA
GCAGCCCAGTAGTAGGTTGAGGCCGTTGAGCACCGCCGCCGCAAGGAATGGTGCATGCAAGGAGATGGCG
CCCAACAGTCCCCCGGCCACGGGGCCTGCCACCATACCCACGCCGAAACAAGCGCTCATGAGCCCGAAGT
GGCGAGCCCGATCTTCCCCATCGGTGATGTCGGCGATATAGGCGCCAGCAACCGCACCTGTGGCGCCGGT
GATGCCGGCCACGATGCGTCCGGCGTAGAGGATCGAGATCTCGATCCCGCGAAATTAATACGACTCACTA
TAGGGAGACCACAACGGTTTCCCTCTAGTGCCGGCTCCGGAGAGCTCTTTAATTAAGCGGCCGCCCTGCA
GGACTCGAGTTCTAGAAATAATTTTGTTTAACTTTAAGAAGGAGATATACATATGAAATCTTCTCACCAT
CACCATCACCATGAAAACCTGTACTTCCAATCCAATGCAATGCAGAATGTGATTAATACTGTGAAGGGAA
AGGCACTGGAAGTGGCTGAGTACCTGACCCCGGTCCTCAAGGAATCAAAGTTTAAGGAAACAGGTGTAAT
TACCCCAGAAGAGTTTGTGGCAGCTGGAGATCACCTAGTCCACCACTGTCCAACATGGCAATGGGCTACA
GGGGAAGAATTGAAAGTGAAGGCATACCTACCAACAGGCAAACAATTTTTGGTAACCAAAAATGTGCCGT
GCTATAAGCGGTGCAAACAGATGGAATATTCAGATGAATTGGAAGCTATCATTGAAGAAGATGATGGTGA
TGGCGGATGGGTAGATACATATCACAACACAGGTATTACAGGAATAACGGAAGCCGTTAAAGAGATCACA
CTGGAAAATAAGGACAATATAAGGCTTCAAGATTGCTCAGCACTATGTGAAGAGGAAGAAGATGAAGATG
AAGGAGAAGCTGCAGATATGGAAGAATATGAAGAGAGTGGATTGTTGGAAACAGATGAGGCTACCCTAGA
TACAAGGAAAATAGTAGAAGCTTGTAAAGCCAAAACTGATGCTGGCGGTGAAGATGCTATTTTGCAAACC
AGAACTTATGACCTTTACATCACTTATGATAAATATTACCAGACTCCACGATTATGGTTGTTTGGCTATG
ATGAGCAACGGCAGCCTTTAACAGTTGAGCACATGTATGAAGACATCAGTCAGGATCATGTGAAGAAAAC
AGTGACCATTGAAAATCACCCTCATCTGCCACCACCTCCCATGTGTTCAGTTCACCCATGCAGGCATGCT
GAGGTGATGAAGAAAATCATTGAGACTGTTGCAGAAGGAGGGGGAGAACTTGGAGTTCATATGTATCTTC
TTATTTTCTTGAAATTTGTACAAGCTGTCATTCCAACAATAGAATATGACTACACAAGACACTTCACAAT
GTAATAATAACATTGGAAGTGGATAACGGATCCGCGATCGCGGCGCGCCACCTGGTGGCCGGCCGGTACC
ACGCGTGCGCGCTGATCCGGCTGCTAACAAAGCCCGAAAGGAAGCTGAGTTGGCTGCTGCCACCGCTGAG
CAATAACTAGCATAACCCCTTGGGGCCTCTAAACGGGTCTTGAGGGGTTTTTTGCTGAAAGGAGGAACTA
TATCCGGATATCCACAGGACGGGTGTGGTCGCCATGATCGCGTAGTCGATAGTGGCTCCAAGTAGCGAAG
CGAGCAGGACTGGGCGGCGGCCAAAGCGGTCGGACAGTGCTCCGAGAACGGGTGCGCATAGAAATTGCAT
CAACGCATATAGCGCTAGCAGCACGCCATAGTGACTGGCGATGCTGTCGGAATGGACGATATCCCGCAAG
AGGCCCGGCAGTACCGGCATAACCAAGCCTATGCCTACAGCATCCAGGGTGACGGTGCCGAGGATGACGA
TGAGCGCATTGTTAGATTTCATACACGGTGCCTGACTGCGTTAGCAATTTAACTGTGATAAACTACCGCA
TTAAAGCTTATCGATGATAAGCTGTCAAACATGAGAATTCTTGAAGACGAAAGGGCCTCGTGATACGCCT
ATTTTTATAGGTTAATGTCATGATAATAATGGTTTCTTAGACGTCAGGTGGCACTTTTCGGGGAAATGTG
CGCGGAACCCCTATTTGTTTATTTTTCTAAATACATTCAAATATGTATCCGCTCATGAGACAATAACCCT
GATAAATGCTTCAATAACATTGAAAAAGGAAGAGTATGAGTATTCAACATTTCCGTGTCGCCCTTATTCC
CTTTTTTGCGGCATTTTGCCTTCCTGTTTTTGCTCACCCAGAAACGCTGGTGAAAGTAAAAGATGCTGAA
GATCAGTTGGGTGCACGAGTGGGTTACATCGAACTGGATCTCAACAGCGGTAAGATCCTTGAGAGTTTTC
GCCCCGAAGAACGTTTTCCAATGATGAGCACTTTTAAAGTTCTGCTATGTGGCGCGGTATTATCCCGTGT
TGACGCCGGGCAAGAGCAACTCGGTCGCCGCATACACTATTCTCAGAATGACTTGGTTGAGTACTCACCA
GTCACAGAAAAGCATCTTACGGATGGCATGACAGTAAGAGAATTATGCAGTGCTGCCATAACCATGAGTG
ATAACACTGCGGCCAACTTACTTCTGACAACGATCGGAGGACCGAAGGAGCTAACCGCTTTTTTGCACAA
CATGGGGGATCATGTAACTCGCCTTGATCGTTGGGAACCGGAGCTGAATGAAGCCATACCAAACGACGAG
CGTGACACCACGATGCCTGCAGCAATGGCAACAACGTTGCGCAAACTATTAACTGGCGAACTACTTACTC
TAGCTTCCCGGCAACAATTAATAGACTGGATGGAGGCGGATAAAGTTGCAGGACCACTTCTGCGCTCGGC
CCTTCCGGCTGGCTGGTTTATTGCTGATAAATCTGGAGCCGGTGAGCGTGGGTCTCGCGGTATCATTGCA
GCACTGGGGCCAGATGGTAAGCCCTCCCGTATCGTAGTTATCTACACGACGGGGAGTCAGGCAACTATGG
ATGAACGAAATAGACAGATCGCTGAGATAGGTGCCTCACTGATTAAGCATTGGTAACTGTCAGACCAAGT
TTACTCATATATACTTTAGATTGATTTAAAACTTCATTTTTAATTTAAAAGGATCTAGGTGAAGATCCTT
TTTGATAATCTCATGACCAAAATCCCTTAACGTGAGTTTTCGTTCCACTGAGCGTCAGACCCCGTAGAAA
AGATCAAAGGATCTTCTTGAGATCCTTTTTTTCTGCGCGTAATCTGCTGCTTGCAAACAAAAAAACCACC
GCTACCAGCGGTGGTTTGTTTGCCGGATCAAGAGCTACCAACTCTTTTTCCGAAGGTAACTGGCTTCAGC
AGAGCGCAGATACCAAATACTGTCCTTCTAGTGTAGCCGTAGTTAGGCCACCACTTCAAGAACTCTGTAG
CACCGCCTACATACCTCGCTCTGCTAATCCTGTTACCAGTGGCTGCTGCCAGTGGCGATAAGTCGTGTCT
TACCGGGTTGGACTCAAGACGATAGTTACCGGATAAGGCGCAGCGGTCGGGCTGAACGGGGGGTTCGTGC
ACACAGCCCAGCTTGGAGCGAACGACCTACACCGAACTGAGATACCTACAGCGTGAGCTATGAGAAAGCG
CCACGCTTCCCGAAGGGAGAAAGGCGGACAGGTATCCGGTAAGCGGCAGGGTCGGAACAGGAGAGCGCAC
GAGGGAGCTTCCAGGGGGAAACGCCTGGTATCTTTATAGTCCTGTCGGGTTTCGCCACCTCTGACTTGAG
CGTCGATTTTTGTGATGCTCGTCAGGGGGGCGGAGCCTATGGAAAAACGCCAGCAACGCGGCCTTTTTAC
GGTTCCTGGCCTTTTGCTGGCCTTTTGCTCACATGTTCTTTCCTGCGTTATCCCCTGATTCTGTGGATAA
CCGTATTACCGCCTTTGAGTGAGCTGATACCGCTCGCCGCAGCCGAACGACCGAGCGCAGCGAGTCAGTG
AGCGAGGAAGCGGAAGAGCGCCTGATGCGGTATTTTCTCCTTACGCATCTGTGCGGTATTTCACACCGCA
ATGGTGCACTCTCAGTACAATCTGCTCTGATGCCGCATAGTTAAGCCAGTATACACTCCGCTATCGCTAC
GTGACTGGGTCATGGCTGCGCCCCGACACCCGCCAACACCCGCTGACGCGCCCTGACGGGCTTGTCTGCT
CCCGGCATCCGCTTACAGACAAGCTGTGACCGTCTCCGGGAGCTGCATGTGTCAGAGGTTTTCACCGTCA
TCACCGAAACGCGCGAGGCAGCTGCGGTAAAGCTCATCAGCGTGGTCGTGAAGCGATTCACAGATGTCTG
CCTGTTCATCCGCGTCCAGCTCGTTGAGTTTCTCCAGAAGCGTTAATGTCTGGCTTCTGATAAAGCGGGC
CATGTTAAGGGCGGTTTTTTCCTGTTTGGTCACTGATGCCTCCGTGTAAGGGGGATTTCTGTTCATGG
Features (pLannotate 1.2.2; 16 found; start..end, strand, type, name):
    604..1504    -  CDS            TcR (fragment): tetracycline efflux protein; tet; confers resistance to tetracycline
   1526..1544    +  promoter       T7 promoter: promoter for bacteriophage T7 RNA polymerase
   1633..1655    +  RBS            RBS: efficient ribosome binding site from bacteriophage T7 gene 10 (Olins and Rangwala, 1989)
   1675..1692    +  CDS            6xHis: 6xHis affinity tag
   1693..1709    +  CDS            TEV site (fragment): tobacco etch virus (TEV) protease recognition and cleavage site
   1720..2661    +  CDS            ATG3: ATG3_HUMAN - Also known as APG3, APG3L. Experimental evidence at protein level: Swiss-Prot protein existence level 1. E2 conjugating enzyme required for the cytoplasm to vacuole transport (Cvt), autophagy, and mitochondrial homeostasis. Responsible for the E2-like covalent binding of phosphatidylethanolamine to the C- terminal Gly of ATG8-like proteins (GABARAP, GABARAPL1, GABARAPL2 or MAP1LC3A). The ATG12-ATG5 conjugate plays a role of an E3 and promotes the transfer of ATG8-like proteins from ATG3 to phosphatidylethanolamine (PE). This step is required for the membrane association of ATG8-li
   2750..2799    +  CDS            SET1 (fragment): solubility-enhancement tag derived from T7 phage gene 10B
   2807..2854    +  terminator     T7 terminator: transcription terminator for bacteriophage T7 RNA polymerase
   2880..3172    -  CDS            TcR (fragment): tetracycline efflux protein; tet; confers resistance to tetracycline
   3220..3248    -  promoter       tet promoter: E. coli promoter for tetracycline efflux protein gene
   3361..3465    +  promoter       AmpR promoter: bla
   3466..4326    +  CDS            AmpR: β-lactamase; bla; confers resistance to ampicillin, carbenicillin, and related antibiotics
   4497..5085    +  rep_origin     ori: high-copy-number ColE1/pMB1/pBR322/pUC origin of replication
   5271..5410    -  misc_feature   bom: basis of mobility region from pBR322
   5512..5703    -  CDS            rop: Rop protein, which maintains plasmids at low copy number; rop
   5720..362     +  CDS            YPB1_ECOLX (across the origin): Protein predicted: Swiss-Prot protein existence level 4. From Escherichia coli.
