[The description below was written by a language model from this plasmid's Addgene catalogue record and pLannotate feature annotations shown in this document.]
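Description:
His-ATG3 is a bacterial expression plasmid built on the 2BT backbone, a pBR322-derived T7 vector designed for ligation-independent cloning, and it is used to overproduce wild-type human ATG3 in E. coli. The 5,738 nt plasmid carries a ColE1/pMB1-type origin together with the bom mobility region and the rop gene. Rop restrains replication, which fits the catalogue listing of the plasmid as low copy. Selection is by ampicillin through the β-lactamase gene and its own promoter. Two fragments of the tetracycline efflux gene flank the expression cassette, along with the tet promoter. These are remnants of the pBR322 ancestry, split by insertion of the cassette, so they should not confer tetracycline resistance.

The expression cassette runs from a T7 promoter and the phage T7 gene 10 ribosome binding site into an open reading frame encoding an N-terminal 6xHis tag, a TEV protease recognition site and the full ATG3 coding sequence, which ends in a stop codon according to the depositor's description. A T7 terminator follows. The short match to a T7 gene 10-derived solubility tag annotated just upstream of the terminator lies after the stop codon, so it is probably vector sequence rather than part of the expressed protein. Transcription requires a host that supplies T7 RNA polymerase. No lac operator or lacI gene is annotated in the feature table.

The His tag allows metal-affinity purification, and TEV cleavage removes the tag to leave near-native protein. ATG3 is the E2-like enzyme that conjugates ATG8-family proteins such as LC3 to phosphatidylethanolamine, and the associated study concerns delivery of LC3 to the phagophore by WIPI2, ATG16L1 and ATG3.
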