Addgene plasmid #202777: His-ATG3
Purpose: ATG3 protein (WT) overexpression in E.Coli. 6His-TEVsite-ATG3 WT-stop
Depositing lab: James Hurley. Depositing organization: University of California, Berkeley. Publication: Three-step docking by WIPI2, ATG16L1, and ATG3 delivers LC3 to the phagophore. Rao S, Skulsuppaisarn M, Strong LM, Ren X, Lazarou M, Hurley JH, Hummer G. Sci Adv. 2024 Feb 9;10(6):eadj8027. doi: 10.1126/sciadv.adj8027. Epub 2024 Feb 7. PubMed 38324698.
Backbone
  Vector backbone: 2BT
  Vector type: Bacterial Expression
Growth in bacteria
  Bacterial resistance: Ampicillin, 100 μg/mL
  Growth temperature: 37°C
  Growth strain: DH5alpha
  Copy number: Low Copy
Gene/Insert
  Gene/Insert name: ATG3
  Species: H. sapiens (human)
  Entrez Gene: ATG3 (a.k.a. APG3, APG3-LIKE, APG3L, PC3-96, hApg3)
  Tag / fusion protein: 6xHis, TEV (N terminal on insert)
  Cloning method: Ligation Independent Cloning
Terms and licenses: Academic/Nonprofit Terms; Industry Terms: Not Available to Industry
How to cite: His-ATG3 was a gift from James Hurley (Addgene plasmid # 202777 ; http://n2t.net/addgene:202777 ; RRID:Addgene_202777)
