>Addgene plasmid #202777 | His-ATG3 | depositor partial sequence | sequence record 393546 | ATG3 WT (LIC insertion)
ATGCAGAATGTGATTAATACTGTGAAGGGAAAGGCACTGGAAGTGGCTGAGTACCTGACCCCGGTCCTCA
AGGAATCAAAGTTTAAGGAAACAGGTGTAATTACCCCAGAAGAGTTTGTGGCAGCTGGAGATCACCTAGT
CCACCACTGTCCAACATGGCAATGGGCTACAGGGGAAGAATTGAAAGTGAAGGCATACCTACCAACAGGC
AAACAATTTTTGGTAACCAAAAATGTGCCGTGCTATAAGCGGTGCAAACAGATGGAATATTCAGATGAAT
TGGAAGCTATCATTGAAGAAGATGATGGTGATGGCGGATGGGTAGATACATATCACAACACAGGTATTAC
AGGAATAACGGAAGCCGTTAAAGAGATCACACTGGAAAATAAGGACAATATAAGGCTTCAAGATTGCTCA
GCACTATGTGAAGAGGAAGAAGATGAAGATGAAGGAGAAGCTGCAGATATGGAAGAATATGAAGAGAGTG
GATTGTTGGAAACAGATGAGGCTACCCTAGATACAAGGAAAATAGTAGAAGCTTGTAAAGCCAAAACTGA
TGCTGGCGGTGAAGATGCTATTTTGCAAACCAGAACTTATGACCTTTACATCACTTATGATAAATATTAC
CAGACTCCACGATTATGGTTGTTTGGCTATGATGAGCAACGGCAGCCTTTAACAGTTGAGCACATGTATG
AAGACATCAGTCAGGATCATGTGAAGAAAACAGTGACCATTGAAAATCACCCTCATCTGCCACCACCTCC
CATGTGTTCAGTTCACCCATGCAGGCATGCTGAGGTGATGAAGAAAATCATTGAGACTGTTGCAGAAGGA
GGGGGAGAACTTGGAGTTCATATGTATCTTCTTATTTTCTTGAAATTTGTACAAGCTGTCATTCCAACAA
TAGAATATGACTACACAAGACACTTCACAATG
